Addgene plasmid #161138: pDONR221-SLC26A1_STOP
Purpose: Gateway entry clone with codon-optimized ORF sequence for subcloning into custom expression vectors. Contains a STOP codon at the end of the codon-optimized ORF sequence.
Depositing lab: RESOLUTE Consortium & Giulio Superti-Furga. Depositing organization: CeMM Research Center for Molecular Medicine. Publication: The RESOLUTE consortium: unlocking SLC transporters for drug discovery. Superti-Furga G, Lackner D, Wiedmer T, Ingles-Prieto A, Barbosa B, Girardi E, Goldmann U, Gurtl B, Klavins K, Klimek C, Lindinger S, Lineiro-Retes E, Muller AC, Onstein S, Redinger G, Reil D, Sedlyarov V, Wolf G, Crawford M, Everley R, ... Steppan CM. Nat Rev Drug Discov. 2020 Jul;19(7):429-430. doi: 10.1038/d41573-020-00056-6. PubMed 32265506.
Backbone
  Vector backbone: pDONR221
  Backbone manufacturer: ThermoFisher Scientific
  Backbone size w/o insert (bp): 2550
  Vector type: Mammalian Expression
Growth in bacteria
  Bacterial resistance: Kanamycin, 50 μg/mL
  Growth temperature: 37°C
  Growth strain: NEB Stable
  Copy number: High Copy
Gene/Insert
  Gene/Insert name: SLC26A1 (alt name: SAT-1, EDM4)
  Species: H. sapiens (human)
  Insert size (bp): 2106
  Entrez Gene: SLC26A1 (a.k.a. EDM4, SAT1, SAT-1)
  Cloning method: Gateway Cloning
  Sequencing primers: 5′ M13-fwd; 3′ M13-rev
Terms and licenses: Academic/Nonprofit Terms; Industry Terms
Depositor comments: This plasmid contains a STOP codon at the end of the codon-optimized ORF. For the version of this plasmid that does not contain a STOP codon, please see Addgene plasmid 131972 For more information on the full Resolute plasmid collection, please see www.addgene.org/depositor-collections/re-solute/. Please provide your feedback on this plasmid to the RESOLUTE consortium by filling out their RESOLUTE repository feedback form: https://forms.office.com/Pages/ResponsePage.aspx?id=0e05yklzmkS7rjFGQL4N7z4feCLQvEJAmVcOCM_u885UN1JJRko0Ukg4TVQwNTZLOUxPQVJWT1NHUCQlQCN0PWcu
How to cite: pDONR221-SLC26A1_STOP was a gift from RESOLUTE Consortium & Giulio Superti-Furga (Addgene plasmid # 161138 ; http://n2t.net/addgene:161138 ; RRID:Addgene_161138)
