[The description below was written by a language model from this plasmid's Addgene catalogue record and pLannotate feature annotations shown in this document.]
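Description:
pDONR221-SLC26A1_STOP is a Gateway entry clone built on the pDONR221 backbone, carrying a codon-optimized open reading frame for human SLC26A1 (also called SAT-1 or EDM4), a solute carrier that mediates high-affinity sulfate transport as well as oxalate transport. The sequenced plasmid is about 4.7 kb, with an insert of roughly 2.1 kb. It is propagated in E. coli from a high-copy ColE1/pUC-type origin and selected with kanamycin through an aminoglycoside phosphotransferase (KanR) gene. Although the catalogue lists the vector type as mammalian expression, the feature table shows no eukaryotic promoter or polyadenylation signal, so the plasmid serves as a shuttle for the ORF rather than as an expression vector in its own right.

The SLC26A1 coding sequence lies between attL1 and attL2 sites, the recombination sequences recognised in the Gateway LR reaction. This arrangement allows directional, in-frame transfer of the ORF into any attR-containing destination vector chosen by the user. The ORF ends with a STOP codon, so it suits destination vectors that express the native protein or add an N-terminal tag, but not C-terminal fusions. The depositor notes that a companion version without the STOP codon exists for that purpose. Other annotated elements are backbone remnants: rrnB T1 and T2 terminators upstream of the cassette, which insulate the insert from read-through transcription, a T7 promoter next to attL2, and short lacI and lacZα fragments. M13 forward and reverse priming sites flank the cassette for sequence verification. The clone belongs to a consortium collection of SLC transporter constructs intended to support transporter research and drug discovery.
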