Features (pLannotate 1.2.2; 10 found; start..end, strand, type, name):
      1..100     +  protein_bind   attL1: mutant version of attL; recombination site for the Gateway® LR reaction LR Clonase™
    106..2208    +  CDS            SLC26A1: S26A1_HUMAN - Also known as SAT1. Experimental evidence at protein level: Swiss-Prot protein existence level 1. Mediates sulfate transport with high affinity (PubMed:12713736). Mediates oxalate transport (PubMed:12713736). Mediates bicarbonate transport (By similarity). Does not accept succinate as cosubstrate (By similarity). From Homo sapiens (Human).
   2213..2312    -  protein_bind   attL2: mutant version of attL; recombination site for the Gateway® LR reaction LR Clonase™
   2330..2348    -  promoter       T7 promoter: promoter for bacteriophage T7 RNA polymerase
   2482..3291    +  CDS            KanR: aminoglycoside phosphotransferase; aph(3')-Ia; confers resistance to kanamycin in bacteria or G418 (Geneticin®) in eukaryotes
   3438..4026    +  rep_origin     ori: high-copy-number ColE1/pMB1/pBR322/pUC origin of replication
   4209..4301    +  CDS            lacI (fragment): lac repressor; lacI; The lac repressor binds to the lac operator to inhibit transcription in E. coli. This inhibition can be relieved by adding lactose or isopropyl-β-D-thiogalactopyranoside (IPTG).
   4356..4383    -  terminator     rrnB T2 terminator: transcription terminator T2 from the E. coli rrnB gene
   4515..4558    +  terminator     rrnB T1 terminator: Escherichia coli rrnB; transcription terminator T1 from the E. coli rrnB gene
   4605..4641    -  CDS            lacZα (fragment): LacZα fragment of β-galactosidase; lacZ fragment
>Addgene plasmid #161138 | pDONR221-SLC26A1_STOP | addgene full sequence | sequence record 356921 | Addgene NGS Result
CAAATAATGATTTTATTTTGACTGATAGTGACCTGTTCGTTGCAACACATTGATGAGCAATGCTTTTTTA
TAATGCCAACTTTGTACAAAAAAGCAGGCTCCACCATGGACGAGTCCCCTGAGCCACTGCAGCAGGGAAG
AGGACCAGTGCCTGTGCGGAGACAGAGGCCAGCACCAAGAGGACTGAGGGAGATGCTGAAGGCCAGACTG
TGGTGCAGCTGTTCCTGCAGCGTGCTGTGCGTGCGGGCCCTGGTGCAGGACCTGCTGCCAGCCACCCGCT
GGCTGCGGCAGTACAGGCCTCGCGAGTATCTGGCCGGCGATGTGATGAGCGGCCTGGTCATCGGCATCAT
CCTGGTGCCACAGGCCATCGCATATTCCCTGCTGGCAGGACTGCAGCCCATTTACTCCTTGTATACGTCA
TTCTTTGCCAACCTGATCTACTTCCTGATGGGCACCTCTCGCCACGTGAGCGTGGGCATCTTTAGCCTGC
TGTGCCTGATGGTGGGCCAGGTGGTGGACAGGGAGCTGCAGCTGGCAGGCTTCGACCCATCTCAGGATGG
ACTGCAGCCTGGAGCCAACAGCTCCACACTGAATGGCAGCGCCGCCATGCTGGACTGTGGCAGAGATTGC
TACGCCATCAGGGTGGCCACCGCCCTGACACTGATGACCGGCCTGTATCAGGTGCTGATGGGCGTGCTGA
GGCTGGGATTCGTGTCCGCCTACCTGTCTCAGCCTCTGCTGGATGGCTTTGCCATGGGCGCCTCTGTGAC
AATCCTGACCAGCCAGCTGAAGCACCTGCTGGGCGTGAGAATCCCTAGGCACCAGGGCCCAGGCATGGTG
GTGCTGACCTGGCTGTCCCTGCTGAGGGGAGCAGGACAGGCCAACGTGTGCGACGTGGTGACCTCCACAG
TGTGCCTGGCCGTGCTGCTGGCAGCAAAGGAGCTGTCTGATCGGTATAGACACAGGCTGCGCGTGCCTCT
GCCAACAGAGCTGCTGGTCATCGTGGTGGCCACCCTGGTGAGCCACTTCGGCCAGCTGCACAAGAGATTT
GGCTCTAGCGTGGCCGGCGACATCCCCACAGGCTTCATGCCACCTCAGGTGCCAGAGCCTAGGCTGATGC
AGAGGGTGGCCCTGGATGCAGTGGCCCTGGCCCTGGTGGCAGCAGCCTTCAGCATCTCCCTGGCCGAGAT
GTTTGCACGCAGCCACGGATACTCCGTGCGGGCAAACCAGGAGCTGCTGGCAGTGGGCTGCTGTAATGTG
CTGCCAGCCTTCCTGCACTGTTTTGCCACCTCCGCCGCCCTGGCAAAGTCTCTGGTGAAGACCGCCACAG
GCTGCAGAACACAGCTGTCCTCTGTGGTGTCCGCCACCGTGGTGCTGCTGGTGCTGCTGGCCCTGGCACC
CCTGTTTCACGACCTGCAGAGGTCTGTGCTGGCCTGCGTGATCGTGGTGAGCCTGAGAGGCGCCCTGAGG
AAAGTGTGGGACCTGCCACGCCTGTGGCGGATGTCCCCAGCAGATGCACTGGTGTGGGCAGGCACAGCCG
CCACCTGCATGCTGGTGTCTACCGAGGCAGGACTGCTGGCAGGCGTGATCCTGTCTCTGCTGAGCCTGGC
AGGAAGGACACAGAGGCCCAGAACCGCCCTGCTGGCCCGGATCGGCGACACAGCCTTCTATGAGGATGCC
ACCGAGTTTGAGGGACTGGTGCCAGAGCCAGGCGTGAGAGTGTTCAGGTTTGGCGGCCCTCTGTACTATG
CCAACAAGGACTTCTTTCTGCAGTCCCTGTACTCTCTGACAGGACTGGATGCAGGATGTATGGCAGCAAG
GCGCAAGGAGGGCGGCAGCGAGACCGGAGTGGGAGAGGGAGGACCTGCACAGGGAGAGGATCTGGGACCA
GTGTCCACAAGGGCCGCCCTGGTGCCTGCAGCAGCAGGATTCCACACCGTGGTCATCGACTGCGCCCCAC
TGCTGTTTCTGGATGCAGCAGGCGTGAGCACACTGCAGGACCTGCGGAGAGATTACGGCGCCCTGGGAAT
CAGCCTGCTGCTGGCATGCTGTTCCCCACCCGTGCGCGACATCCTGTCTAGGGGAGGCTTCCTGGGAGAG
GGACCAGGCGACACCGCCGAGGAGGAGCAGCTGTTTCTGAGCGTGCACGATGCCGTGCAGACAGCCAGGG
CCCGCCACCGGGAGCTGGAGGCCACCGATGCCCACCTGTAAGACCCAGCTTTCTTGTACAAAGTTGGCAT
TATAAGAAAGCATTGCTTATCAATTTGTTGCAACGAACAGGTCACTATCAGTCAAAATAAAATCATTATT
TGCCATCCAGCTGATATCCCCTATAGTGAGTCGTATTACATGGTCATAGCTGTTTCCTGGCAGCTCTGGC
CCGTGTCTCAAAATCTCTGATGTTACATTGCACAAGATAAAAATATATCATCATGAACAATAAAACTGTC
TGCTTACATAAACAGTAATACAAGGGGTGTTATGAGCCATATTCAACGGGAAACGTCGAGGCCGCGATTA
AATTCCAACATGGATGCTGATTTATATGGGTATAAATGGGCTCGCGATAATGTCGGGCAATCAGGTGCGA
CAATCTATCGCTTGTATGGGAAGCCCGATGCGCCAGAGTTGTTTCTGAAACATGGCAAAGGTAGCGTTGC
CAATGATGTTACAGATGAGATGGTCAGACTAAACTGGCTGACGGAATTTATGCCTCTTCCGACCATCAAG
CATTTTATCCGTACTCCTGATGATGCATGGTTACTCACCACTGCGATCCCCGGAAAAACAGCATTCCAGG
TATTAGAAGAATATCCTGATTCAGGTGAAAATATTGTTGATGCGCTGGCAGTGTTCCTGCGCCGGTTGCA
TTCGATTCCTGTTTGTAATTGTCCTTTTAACAGCGATCGCGTATTTCGTCTCGCTCAGGCGCAATCACGA
ATGAATAACGGTTTGGTTGATGCGAGTGATTTTGATGACGAGCGTAATGGCTGGCCTGTTGAACAAGTCT
GGAAAGAAATGCATAAACTTTTGCCATTCTCACCGGATTCAGTCGTCACTCATGGTGATTTCTCACTTGA
TAACCTTATTTTTGACGAGGGGAAATTAATAGGTTGTATTGATGTTGGACGAGTCGGAATCGCAGACCGA
TACCAGGATCTTGCCATCCTATGGAACTGCCTCGGTGAGTTTTCTCCTTCATTACAGAAACGGCTTTTTC
AAAAATATGGTATTGATAATCCTGATATGAATAAATTGCAGTTTCATTTGATGCTCGATGAGTTTTTCTA
ATCAGAATTGGTTAATTGGTTGTAACACTGGCAGAGCATTACGCTGACTTGACGGGACGGCGCAAGCTCA
TGACCAAAATCCCTTAACGTGAGTTACGCGTCGTTCCACTGAGCGTCAGACCCCGTAGAAAAGATCAAAG
GATCTTCTTGAGATCCTTTTTTTCTGCGCGTAATCTGCTGCTTGCAAACAAAAAAACCACCGCTACCAGC
GGTGGTTTGTTTGCCGGATCAAGAGCTACCAACTCTTTTTCCGAAGGTAACTGGCTTCAGCAGAGCGCAG
ATACCAAATACTGTTCTTCTAGTGTAGCCGTAGTTAGGCCACCACTTCAAGAACTCTGTAGCACCGCCTA
CATACCTCGCTCTGCTAATCCTGTTACCAGTGGCTGCTGCCAGTGGCGATAAGTCGTGTCTTACCGGGTT
GGACTCAAGACGATAGTTACCGGATAAGGCGCAGCGGTCGGGCTGAACGGGGGGTTCGTGCACACAGCCC
AGCTTGGAGCGAACGACCTACACCGAACTGAGATACCTACAGCGTGAGCTATGAGAAAGCGCCACGCTTC
CCGAAGGGAGAAAGGCGGACAGGTATCCGGTAAGCGGCAGGGTCGGAACAGGAGAGCGCACGAGGGAGCT
TCCAGGGGGAAACGCCTGGTATCTTTATAGTCCTGTCGGGTTTCGCCACCTCTGACTTGAGCGTCGATTT
TTGTGATGCTCGTCAGGGGGGCGGAGCCTATGGAAAAACGCCAGCAACGCGGCCTTTTTACGGTTCCTGG
CCTTTTGCTGGCCTTTTGCTCACATGTTCTTTCCTGCGTTATCCCCTGATTCTGTGGATAACCGTATTAC
CGCCTTTGAGTGAGCTGATACCGCTCGCCGCAGCCGAACGACCGAGCGCAGCGAGTCAGTGAGCGAGGAA
GCGGAAGAGCGCCCAATACGCAAACCGCCTCTCCCCGCGCGTTGGCCGATTCATTAATGCAGCTGGCACG
ACAGGTTTCCCGACTGGAAAGCGGGCAGTGAGCGCAACGCAATTAATACGCGTACCGCTAGCCAGGAAGA
GTTTGTAGAAACGCAAAAAGGCCATCCGTCAGGATGGCCTTCTGCTTAGTTTGATGCCTGGCAGTTTATG
GCGGGCGTCCTGCCCGCCACCCTCCGGGCCGTTGCTTCACAACGTTCAAATCCGCTCCCGGCGGATTTGT
CCTACTCAGGAGAGCGTTCACCGACAAACAACAGATAAAACGAAAGGCCCAGTCTTCCGACTGAGCCTTT
CGTTTTATTTGATGCCTGGCAGTTCCCTACTCTCGCGTTAACGCTAGCATGGATGTTTTCCCAGTCACGA
CGTTGTAAAACGACGGCCAGTCTTAAGCTCGGGCCC
