>Addgene plasmid #161138 | pDONR221-SLC26A1_STOP | depositor partial sequence | sequence record 312211 | Codon-optimized ORF of SLC26A1
ATGGACGAGTCCCCTGAGCCACTGCAGCAGGGAAGAGGACCAGTGCCTGTGCGGAGACAGAGGCCAGCAC
CAAGAGGACTGAGGGAGATGCTGAAGGCCAGACTGTGGTGCAGCTGTTCCTGCAGCGTGCTGTGCGTGCG
GGCCCTGGTGCAGGACCTGCTGCCAGCCACCCGCTGGCTGCGGCAGTACAGGCCTCGCGAGTATCTGGCC
GGCGATGTGATGAGCGGCCTGGTCATCGGCATCATCCTGGTGCCACAGGCCATCGCATATTCCCTGCTGG
CAGGACTGCAGCCCATTTACTCCTTGTATACGTCATTCTTTGCCAACCTGATCTACTTCCTGATGGGCAC
CTCTCGCCACGTGAGCGTGGGCATCTTTAGCCTGCTGTGCCTGATGGTGGGCCAGGTGGTGGACAGGGAG
CTGCAGCTGGCAGGCTTCGACCCATCTCAGGATGGACTGCAGCCTGGAGCCAACAGCTCCACACTGAATG
GCAGCGCCGCCATGCTGGACTGTGGCAGAGATTGCTACGCCATCAGGGTGGCCACCGCCCTGACACTGAT
GACCGGCCTGTATCAGGTGCTGATGGGCGTGCTGAGGCTGGGATTCGTGTCCGCCTACCTGTCTCAGCCT
CTGCTGGATGGCTTTGCCATGGGCGCCTCTGTGACAATCCTGACCAGCCAGCTGAAGCACCTGCTGGGCG
TGAGAATCCCTAGGCACCAGGGCCCAGGCATGGTGGTGCTGACCTGGCTGTCCCTGCTGAGGGGAGCAGG
ACAGGCCAACGTGTGCGACGTGGTGACCTCCACAGTGTGCCTGGCCGTGCTGCTGGCAGCAAAGGAGCTG
TCTGATCGGTATAGACACAGGCTGCGCGTGCCTCTGCCAACAGAGCTGCTGGTCATCGTGGTGGCCACCC
TGGTGAGCCACTTCGGCCAGCTGCACAAGAGATTTGGCTCTAGCGTGGCCGGCGACATCCCCACAGGCTT
CATGCCACCTCAGGTGCCAGAGCCTAGGCTGATGCAGAGGGTGGCCCTGGATGCAGTGGCCCTGGCCCTG
GTGGCAGCAGCCTTCAGCATCTCCCTGGCCGAGATGTTTGCACGCAGCCACGGATACTCCGTGCGGGCAA
ACCAGGAGCTGCTGGCAGTGGGCTGCTGTAATGTGCTGCCAGCCTTCCTGCACTGTTTTGCCACCTCCGC
CGCCCTGGCAAAGTCTCTGGTGAAGACCGCCACAGGCTGCAGAACACAGCTGTCCTCTGTGGTGTCCGCC
ACCGTGGTGCTGCTGGTGCTGCTGGCCCTGGCACCCCTGTTTCACGACCTGCAGAGGTCTGTGCTGGCCT
GCGTGATCGTGGTGAGCCTGAGAGGCGCCCTGAGGAAAGTGTGGGACCTGCCACGCCTGTGGCGGATGTC
CCCAGCAGATGCACTGGTGTGGGCAGGCACAGCCGCCACCTGCATGCTGGTGTCTACCGAGGCAGGACTG
CTGGCAGGCGTGATCCTGTCTCTGCTGAGCCTGGCAGGAAGGACACAGAGGCCCAGAACCGCCCTGCTGG
CCCGGATCGGCGACACAGCCTTCTATGAGGATGCCACCGAGTTTGAGGGACTGGTGCCAGAGCCAGGCGT
GAGAGTGTTCAGGTTTGGCGGCCCTCTGTACTATGCCAACAAGGACTTCTTTCTGCAGTCCCTGTACTCT
CTGACAGGACTGGATGCAGGATGTATGGCAGCAAGGCGCAAGGAGGGCGGCAGCGAGACCGGAGTGGGAG
AGGGAGGACCTGCACAGGGAGAGGATCTGGGACCAGTGTCCACAAGGGCCGCCCTGGTGCCTGCAGCAGC
AGGATTCCACACCGTGGTCATCGACTGCGCCCCACTGCTGTTTCTGGATGCAGCAGGCGTGAGCACACTG
CAGGACCTGCGGAGAGATTACGGCGCCCTGGGAATCAGCCTGCTGCTGGCATGCTGTTCCCCACCCGTGC
GCGACATCCTGTCTAGGGGAGGCTTCCTGGGAGAGGGACCAGGCGACACCGCCGAGGAGGAGCAGCTGTT
TCTGAGCGTGCACGATGCCGTGCAGACAGCCAGGGCCCGCCACCGGGAGCTGGAGGCCACCGATGCCCAC
CTGTAA
